>Addgene plasmid #41843 | pCTcon2 | addgene full sequence | sequence record 237945 | Addgene NGS Result
CGGATTAGAAGCCGCCGAGCGGGTGACAGCCCTCCGAAGGAAGACTCTCCTCCGTGCGTCCTCGTCTTCA
CCGGTCGCGTTCCTGAAACGCAGATGTGCCTCGCGCCGCACTGCTCCGAACAATAAAGATTCTACAATAC
TAGCTTTTATGGTTATGAAGAGGAAAAATTGGCAGTAACCTGGCCCCACAAACCTTCAAATGAACGAATC
AAATTAACAACCATAGGATGATAATGCGATTAGTTTTTTAGCCTTATTTCTGGGGTAATTAATCAGCGAA
GCGATGATTTTTGATCTATTAACAGATATATAAATGCAAAAACTGCATAACCACTTTAACTAATACTTTC
AACATTTTCGGTTTGTATTACTTCTTATTCAAATGTAATAAAAGTATCAACAAAAAATTGTTAATATACC
TCTATACTTTAACGTCAAGGAGAAAAAACCCCGGATCGAATTCCCTACTTCATACATTTTCAATTAAGAT
GCAGTTACTTCGCTGTTTTTCAATATTTTCTGTTATTGCTTCAGTTTTAGCACAGGAACTGACAACTATA
TGCGAGCAAATCCCCTCACCAACTTTAGAATCGACGCCGTACTCTTTGTCAACGACTACTATTTTGGCCA
ACGGGAAGGCAATGCAAGGAGTTTTTGAATATTACAAATCAGTAACGTTTGTCAGTAATTGCGGTTCTCA
CCCCTCAACAACTAGCAAAGGCAGCCCCATAAACACACAGTATGTTTTTAAGGACAATAGCTCGACGATT
GAAGGTAGATACCCATACGACGTTCCAGACTACGCTCTGCAGGCTAGTGGTGGAGGAGGCTCTGGTGGAG
GCGGTAGCGGAGGCGGAGGGTCGGCTAGCTGCGGTGGCGGCGGTACTAGCAAAATTTCTCATTTTTTGAA
AATGGAATCTTTGAATTTTATTAGAGCTCATACTCCATATATTAATATTTACAATTGTGAACCAGCTAAT
CCATCTGAAAAAAATTCTCCATCTACTCAATATTGTTATTCTATTCAATCTTCCCAGGTCGACTGCGGGG
GCGGATCCGAACAAAAGCTTATTTCTGAAGAGGACTTGTAATAGCTCGAGATCTGATAACAACAGTGTAG
ATGTAACAAAATCGACTTTGTTCCCACTGTACTTTTAGCTCGTACAAAATACAATATACTTTTCATTTCT
CCGTAAACAACATGTTTTCCCATGTAATATCCTTTTCTATTTTTCGTTCCGTTACCAACTTTACACATAC
TTTATATAGCTATTCACTTCTATACACTAAAAAACTAAGACAATTTTAATTTTGCTGCCTGCCATATTTC
AATTTGTTATAAATTCCTATAATTTATCCTATTAGTAGCTAAAAAAAGATGAATGTGAATCGAATCCTAA
GAGAATTGAGCTCCAATTCGCCCTATAGTGAGTCGTATTACAATTCACTGGCCGTCGTTTTACAACGTCG
TGACTGGGAAAACCCTGGCGTTACCCAACTTAATCGCCTTGCAGCACATCCCCCTTTCGCCAGCTGGCGT
AATAGCGAAGAGGCCCGCACCGATCGCCTTTCCCAACAGTTGCGCAGCCTGAATGGCGAATGG
[124 nt withheld, positions 1604-1727]
C
[91 nt withheld, positions 1729-1819]
A
[49 nt withheld, positions 1821-1869]
CCTTTGACGTTGGAGTCCACGTTCTTT
[37 nt withheld, positions 1897-1933]
ACCCTATCTCGGTCTATTCTTTTGATTTATAAGGGATTTTGCCGATTTCGGCCTATTGGTTAAAAAATGA
GCTGATTTAACAAAAATTTAACGCGAATTTTAACAAAATATTAACGCTTACAATTTCCTGATGCGGTATT
TTCTCCTTACGCATCTGTGCGGTATTTCACACCGCATAGATCGGCAAGTGCACAAACAATACTTAAATAA
ATACTACTCAGTAATAACCTATTTCTTAGCATTTTTGACGAAATTTGCTATTTTGTTAGAGTCTTTTACA
CCATTTGTCTCCACACCTCCGCTTACATCAACACCAATAACGCCATTTAATCTAAGCGCATCACCAACAT
TTTCTGGCGTCAGTCCACCAGCTAACATAAAATGTAAGCTTTCGGGGCTCTCTTGCCTTCCAACCCAGTC
AGAAATCGAGTTCCAATCCAAAAGTTCACCTGTCCCACCTGCTTCTGAATCAAACAAGGGAATAAACGAA
TGAGGTTTCTGTGAAGCTGCACTGAGTAGTATGTTGCAGTCTTTTGGAAATACGAGTCTTTTAATAACTG
GCAAACCGAGGAACTCTTGGTATTCTTGCCACGACTCATCTCCATGCAGTTGGACGATATCAATGCCGTA
ATCATTGACCAGAGCCAAAACATCCTCCTTAGGTTGATTACGAAACACGCCAACCAAGTATTTCGGAGTG
CCTGAACTATTTTTATATGCTTTTACAAGACTTGAAATTTTCCTTGCAATAACCGGGTCAATTGTTCTCT
TTCTATTGGGCACACATATAATACCCAGCAAGTCAGCATCGGAATCTAGAGCACATTCTGCGGCCTCTGT
GCTCTGCAAGCCGCAAACTTTCACCAATGGACCAGAACTACCTGTGAAATTAATAACAGACATACTCCAA
GCTGCCTTTGTGTGCTTAATCACGTATACTCACGTGCTCAATAGTCACCAATGCCCTCCCTCTTGGCCCT
CTCCTTTTCTTTTTTCGACCGAATTAATTCTTAATCGGCAAAAAAAGAAAAGCTCCGGATCAAGATTGTA
CGTAAGGTGACAAGCTATTTTTCAATAAAGAATATCTTCCACTACTGCCATCTGGCGTCATAACTGCAAA
GTACACATATATTACGATGCTGTTCTATTAAATGCTTCCTATATTATATATATAGTAATGTCGTGATCTA
TGGTGCACTCTCAGTACAATCTGCTCTGATGCCGCATAGTTAAGCCAGCCCCGACACCCGCCAACACCCG
CTGACGCGCCCTGACGGGCTTGTCTGCTCCCGGCATCCGCTTACAGACAAGCTGTGACCGTCTCCGGGAG
CTGCATGTGTCAGAGGTTTTCACCGTCATCACCGAAACGCGCGAGACGAAAGGGCCTCGTGATACGCCTA
TTTTTATAGGTTAATGTCATGATAATAATGGTTTCTTAGACGGATCGCTTGCCTGTAACTTACACGCGCC
TCGTATCTTTTAATGATGGAATAATTTGGGAATTTACTCTGTGTTTATTTATTTTTATGTTTTGTATTTG
GATTTTAGAAAGTAAATAAAGAAGGTAGAAGAGTTACGGAATGAAGAAAAAAAAATAAACAAAGGTTTAA
AAAATTTCAACAAAAAGCGTACTTTACATATATATTTATTAGACAAGAAAAGCAGATTAAATAGATATAC
ATTCGATTAACGATAAGTAAAATGTAAAATCACAGGATTTTCGTGTGTGGTCTTCTACACAGACAAGATG
AAACAATTCGGCATTAATACCTGAGAGCAGGAAGAGCAAGATAAAAGGTAGTATTTGTTGGCGATCCCCC
TAGAGTCTTTTACATCTTCGGAAAACAAAAACTATTTTTTCTTTAATTTCTTTTTTTACTTTCTATTTTT
AATTTATATATTTATATTAAAAAATTTAAATTATAATTATTTTTATAGCACGTGATGAAAAGGACCCAGG
TGGCACTTTTCGGGGAAATGTGCGCGGAACCCCTATTTGTTTATTTTTCTAAATACATTCAAATATGTAT
CCGCTCATGAGACAATAACCCTGATAAATGCTTCAATAATATTGAAAAAGGAAGAGTATGAGTATTCAAC
ATTTCCGTGTCGCCCTTATTCCCTTTTTTGCGGCATTTTGCCTTCCTGTTTTTGCTCACCCAGAAACGCT
GGTGAAAGTAAAAGATGCTGAAGATCAGTTGGGTGCACGAGTGGGTTACATCGAACTGGATCTCAACAGC
GGTAAGATCCTTGAGAGTTTTCGCCCCGAAGAACGTTTTCCAATGATGAGCACTTTTAAAGTTCTGCTAT
GTGGCGCGGTATTATCCCGTATTGACGCCGGGCAAGAGCAACTCGGTCGCCGCATACACTATTCTCAGAA
TGACTTGGTTGAGTACTCACCAGTCACAGAAAAGCATCTTACGGATGGCATGACAGTAAGAGAATTATGC
AGTGCTGCCATAACCATGAGTGATAACACTGCGGCCAACTTACTTCTGACAACGATCGGAGGACCGAAGG
AGCTAACCGCTTTTTTGCACAACATGGGGGATCATGTAACTCGCCTTGATCGTTGGGAACCGGAGCTGAA
TGAAGCCATACCAAACGACGAGCGTGACACCACGATGCCTGTAGCAATGGCAACAACGTTGCGCAAACTA
TTAACTGGCGAACTACTTACTCTAGCTTCCCGGCAACAATTAATAGACTGGATGGAGGCGGATAAAGTTG
CAGGACCACTTCTGCGCTCGGCCCTTCCGGCTGGCTGGTTTATTGCTGATAAATCTGGAGCCGGTGAGCG
TGGGTCTCGCGGTATCATTGCAGCACTGGGGCCAGATGGTAAGCCCTCCCGTATCGTAGTTATCTACACG
ACGGGGAGTCAGGCAACTATGGATGAACGAAATAGACAGATCGCTGAGATAGGTGCCTCACTGATTAAGC
ATTGGTAACTGTCAGACCAAGTTTACTCATATATACTTTAGATTGATTTAAAACTTCATTTTTAATTTAA
AAGGATCTAGGTGAAGATCCTTTTTGATAATCTCATGACCAAAATCCCTTAACGTGAGTTTTCGTTCCAC
TGAGCGTCAGACCCCGTAGAAAAGATCAAAGGATCTTCTTGAGATCCTTTTTTTCTGCGCGTAATCTGCT
GCTTGCAAACAAAAAAACCACCGCTACCAGCGGTGGTTTGTTTGCCGGATCAAGAGCTACCAACTCTTTT
TCCGAAGGTAACTGGCTTCAGCAGAGCGCAGATACCAAATACTGTTCTTCTAGTGTAGCCGTAGTTAGGC
CACCACTTCAAGAACTCTGTAGCACCGCCTACATACCTCGCTCTGCTAATCCTGTTACCAGTGGCTGCTG
CCAGTGGCGATAAGTCGTGTCTTACCGGGTTGGACTCAAGACGATAGTTACCGGATAAGGCGCAGCGGTC
GGGCTGAACGGGGGGTTCGTGCACACAGCCCAGCTTGGAGCGAACGACCTACACCGAACTGAGATACCTA
CAGCGTGAGCTATGAGAAAGCGCCACGCTTCCCGAAGGGAGAAAGGCGGACAGGTATCCGGTAAGCGGCA
GGGTCGGAACAGGAGAGCGCACGAGGGAGCTTCCAGGGGGAAACGCCTGGTATCTTTATAGTCCTGTCGG
GTTTCGCCACCTCTGACTTGAGCGTCGATTTTTGTGATGCTCGTCAGGGGGGCGGAGCCTATGGAAAAAC
GCCAGCAACGCGGCCTTTTTACGGTTCCTGGCCTTTTGCTGGCCTTTTGCTCACATGTTCTTTCCTGCGT
TATCCCCTGATTCTGTGGATAACCGTATTACCGCCTTTGAGTGAGCTGATACCGCTCGCCGCAGCCGAAC
GACCGAGCGCAGCGAGTCAGTGAGCGAGGAAGCGGAAGAGCGCCCAATACGCAAACCGCCTCTCCCCGCG
CGTTGGCCGATTCATTAATGCAGCTGGCACGACAGGTTTCCCGACTGGAAAGCGGGCAGTGAGCGCAACG
CAATTAATGTGAGTTAGCTCACTCATTAGGCACCCCAGGCTTTACACTTTATGCTTCCGGCTCGTATGTT
GTGTGGAATTGTGAGCGGATAACAATTTCACACAGGAAACAGCTATGACCATGATTACGCCAAGCTCGAA
ATTAACCCTCACTAAAGGGAACAAAAGCTGGTACCAATTCCTTGAATTTTCAAAAATTCTTACTTTTTTT
TTGGATGGACGCAAAGAAGTTTAATAATCATATTACATGGCATTACCACCATATACATATCCATATCTAA
TCTTACTTATATGTTGTGGAAATGTAAAGAGCCCCATTATCTTAGCCTAAAAAAACCTTCTCTTTGGAAC
TTTCAGTAATACGCTTAACTGCTCATTGCTATATTGAAGTA
Features (pLannotate 1.2.2; 21 found; start..end, strand, type, name):
      1..442     +  promoter       GAL1 promoter: S. cerevisiae GAL1; inducible promoter, regulated by Gal4
    489..749     +  CDS            AGA2: AGA2_YEAST - Experimental evidence at protein level: Swiss-Prot protein existence level 1. Receptor binding subunit of the a-agglutinin heterodimer. S.cerevisiae a and alpha cells express the complementary cell surface glycoproteins a-agglutinin and alpha-agglutinin, respectively, which interact with one another to promote cellular aggregation during mating. From Saccharomyces cerevisiae (strain ATCC 204508 / S288c) (Baker's yeast).
    891..1031    +  CDS            MS4A1 (fragment): CD20_HUMAN - Also known as CD20. Experimental evidence at protein level: Swiss-Prot protein existence level 1. B-lymphocyte-specific membrane protein that plays a role in the regulation of cellular calcium influx necessary for the development, differentiation, and activation of B-lymphocytes (PubMed:3925015, PubMed:7684739, PubMed:12920111). Functions as a store-operated calcium (SOC) channel component promoting calcium influx after activation by the B-cell receptor/BCR (PubMed:7684739, PubMed:12920111, PubMed:18474602). From Homo sapiens (Human).
   1062..1088    +  CDS            Myc (fragment): Myc (human c-Myc proto-oncogene) epitope tag
   1422..1440    -  promoter       T7 promoter: promoter for bacteriophage T7 RNA polymerase
   1443..1600    +  CDS            lacZα (fragment): LacZα fragment of β-galactosidase; lacZ fragment
   1604..2032    +  rep_origin     f1 ori (sequence partly withheld): f1 bacteriophage origin of replication; arrow indicates direction of (+) strand synthesis
   2060..2111    -  misc_feature   bom (fragment): basis of mobility region from pBR322
   2162..2836    -  CDS            TRP1: phosphoribosylanthranilate isomerase, required for tryptophan biosynthesis; S. cerevisiae TRP1; yeast auxotrophic marker
   2837..2984    -  promoter       TRP1 promoter: S. cerevisiae TRP1
   3122..3171    -  misc_feature   bom (fragment): basis of mobility region from pBR322
   3273..3308    -  CDS            rop (fragment): Rop protein, which maintains plasmids at low copy number; rop
   3376..3879    -  misc_feature   CEN/ARS: S. cerevisiae CEN6 centromere fused to an autonomously replicating sequence
   3916..4020    +  promoter       AmpR promoter: bla
   4021..4881    +  CDS            AmpR: β-lactamase; bla; confers resistance to ampicillin, carbenicillin, and related antibiotics
   5052..5640    +  rep_origin     ori: high-copy-number ColE1/pMB1/pBR322/pUC origin of replication
   5823..5915    +  CDS            lacI (fragment): lac repressor; lacI; The lac repressor binds to the lac operator to inhibit transcription in E. coli. This inhibition can be relieved by adding lactose or isopropyl-β-D-thiogalactopyranoside (IPTG).
   5928..5949    +  protein_bind   CAP binding site: CAP binding activates transcription in the presence of cAMP. E. coli catabolite activator protein
   5964..5994    +  promoter       lac promoter: promoter for the E. coli lac operon
   6002..6018    +  protein_bind   lac operator: The lac repressor binds to the lac operator to inhibit transcription in E. coli. This inhibition can be relieved by adding lactose or isopropyl-β-D-thiogalactopyranoside (IPTG). lac repressor encoded by lacI
   6063..6081    +  promoter       T3 promoter: promoter for bacteriophage T3 RNA polymerase
