[The description below was written by a language model from this plasmid's Addgene catalogue record and pLannotate feature annotations shown in this document.]
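Description:
pCTcon2 is a yeast surface display vector built on the pCT backbone, a shuttle plasmid that replicates in both Saccharomyces cerevisiae and E. coli. In yeast it is maintained as a stable, low-copy episome through a CEN/ARS element and selected by complementation of tryptophan auxotrophy with the TRP1 marker under its own promoter. In bacteria it is propagated through a ColE1/pUC-type origin with ampicillin resistance (AmpR, β-lactamase). The catalogue nonetheless lists it as low copy, and the depositor notes that it is prone to multimerization. An f1 origin, T7 and T3 promoters, and remnants of the lac region (lacZα and lacI fragments, lac promoter and operator) are carried over from the phagemid-type parent.

The display cassette is driven by the galactose-inducible GAL1 promoter, which is regulated by Gal4. It encodes Aga2, the receptor-binding subunit of yeast a-agglutinin, followed in frame by the insert and a C-terminal c-myc epitope. The catalogue also records an HA tag N-terminal to the insert, although the automated annotation did not call it. When expressed, the Aga2 fusion is secreted and tethered to the cell wall through the a-agglutinin complex, so the fused polypeptide is exposed on the yeast surface. The flanking epitope tags allow display level and full-length expression to be checked by antibody labelling. The insert here is a short fragment of human CD20 (MS4A1), listed as 183 bp.

The associated publication concerns isolating and engineering human antibodies by yeast surface display. The sequenced record (6,314 nt) is slightly shorter than the stated total size of 6,456 bp.
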