Addgene plasmid #41843: pCTcon2
Depositing lab: Dane Wittrup. Depositing organization: Massachusetts Institute of Technology. Publication: Isolating and engineering human antibodies using yeast surface display. Chao G, Lau WL, Hackel BJ, Sazinsky SL, Lippow SM, Wittrup KD. Nat Protoc. 2006;1(2):755-68. 10.1038/nprot.2006.94 PubMed 17406305.
Backbone
  Vector backbone: pCT
  Backbone size w/o insert (bp): 6142
  Total vector size (bp): 6456
  Vector type: Yeast Expression
  Selectable markers: TRP1
Growth in bacteria
  Bacterial resistance: Ampicillin, 100 μg/mL
  Growth temperature: 37°C
  Growth strain: XL1 Blue
  Copy number: Low Copy
Gene/Insert
  Gene/Insert name: CD20
  Insert size (bp): 183
  Tag / fusion protein: HA (N terminal on backbone); c-myc (C terminal on backbone)
Terms and licenses: Academic/Nonprofit Terms; Industry Terms: Not Available to Industry
Depositor comments: This plasmid has been found to be prone to multimerization. Plasmid multimerization often does not impact plasmid function, but may reduce transformation efficiencies. You may need to screen multiple colonies to isolate the monomeric version of this plasmid. If you still have trouble isolating the monomeric version, you might consider linearizing, gel extracting, re-ligating, and transforming the plasmid.
How to cite: pCTcon2 was a gift from Dane Wittrup (Addgene plasmid # 41843 ; http://n2t.net/addgene:41843 ; RRID:Addgene_41843)
