>Addgene plasmid #41843 | pCTcon2 | addgene partial sequence | sequence record 57107 | M13_pUC_fwd
ATACGACTCACTATAGGGCGAATTGGAGCTCAATTCTCTTAGGATTCGATTCACATTCATCTTTTTTTAG
CTACTAATAGGATAAATTATAGGAATTTATAACAAATTGAAATATGGCAGGCAGCAAAATTAAAATTGTC
TTAGTTTTTTAGTGTATAGAAGTGAATAGCTATATAAAGTATGTGTAAAGTTGGTAACGGAACGAAAAAT
AGAAAAGGATATTACATGGGAAAACATGTTGTTTACGGAGAAATGAAAAGTATATTGTATTTTGTACGAG
CTAAAAGTACAGTGGGAACAAAGTCGATTTTGTTACATCTACACTGTTGTTATCAGATCTCGAGCTATTA
CAAGTCCTCTTCAGAAATAAGCTTTTGTTCGGATCCGCCCCCGCAGTCGACCTGGGAAGATTGAATAGAA
TAACAATATTGAGTAGATGGAGAATTTTTTTCAGATGGATTAGCTGGTTCACAATTGTAAATATTAATAT
ATGGAGTATGAGCTCTAATAAAATTCAAAGATTCCATTTTCAAAAAATGAGAAATTTTGCTAGTACCGCC
GCCACCGCAGCTAGCCGACCCTCCGCCTCCGCTACCGCCTCCACCAGAGCCTCCTCCACCACTAGCCTGC
AGAGCGTAGTCTGGAACGTCGTATGGGTATCTACCTTCAATCGTCGAGCTATTGTCCTTAAAAACATACT
GTGTGTTTATGGGGCTGCCTTTGCTAGTTGTTGAGGGGTGAGAACCGCAATTACTGACAAACGTTACTGA
TTTGTAATATTCAAAAACTCCTTGCATTGCCTTCCCGTTGGCCAAAATAGTAGTCGTTGACAAAGAGTAC
GGCGTCGATTCTAAAGTTGGTGAGGGGATTTGCTCGCATATAGTTGTCAGTTC
