>Addgene plasmid #41843 | pCTcon2 | addgene partial sequence | sequence record 57503 | Gal1ProF2 5'-CGAAGCGATGATTTTTGATC-3'
ACTGCATAACCACTTTAACTAATACTTTCAACATTTTCGGTTTGTATTACTTCTTATTCAAATGTAATAA
AAGTATCAACAAAAAATTGTTAATATACCTCTATACTTTAACGTCAAGGAGAAAAAACCCCGGATCGAAT
TCCCTACTTCATACATTTTCAATTAAGATGCAGTTACTTCGCTGTTTTTCAATATTTTCTGTTATTGCTT
CAGTTTTAGCACAGGAACTGACAACTATATGCGAGCAAATCCCCTCACCAACTTTAGAATCGACGCCGTA
CTCTTTGTCAACGACTACTATTTTGGCCAACGGGAAGGCAATGCAAGGAGTTTTTGAATATTACAAATCA
GTAACGTTTGTCAGTAATTGCGGTTCTCACCCCTCAACAACTAGCAAAGGCAGCCCCATAAACACACAGT
ATGTTTTTAAGGACAATAGCTCGACGATTGAAGGTAGATACCCATACGACGTTCCAGACTACGCTCTGCA
GGCTAGTGGTGGAGGAGGCTCTGGTGGAGGCGGTAGCGGAGGCGGAGGGTCGGCTAGCTGCGGTGGCGGC
GGTACTAGCAAAATTTCTCATTTTTTGAAAATGGAATCTTTGAATTTTATTAGAGCTCATACTCCATATA
TTAATATTTACAATTGTGAACCAGCTAATCCATCTGAAAAAAATTCTCCATCTACTCAATATTGTTATTC
TATTCAATCTTCCCAGGTCGACTGCGGGGGCGGATCCGAACAAAAGCTTATTTCTGAAGAGGACTTGTAA
TAGCTCGAGATCTGATAACAACAGTGTAGATGTAACAAAATCGACTTTGTTCCCACTGTACTTTTAGCTC
GTACAAAATACAATATACTTTTCATTTCTCCGTAAACAACATGTTTTCCCATGTAATATCCTTTTCTATT
TTTCGTTCCGTTACCAACTTTACACATACTTTATATAGCTATTCACTTCTATACACTAAAAA
